>Addgene plasmid #24479 | Tet-inducible- FLAG-Core R (pMO30) | addgene partial sequence | sequence record 30214 | 24479 with LNCX
CTCCATAGAAGACACCGGGACCGATCCAGCCTCCGCGGCCCCGAATTCGAGCTCGGTACCCGGGGATCCT
CTAGAGTCGAGGTCGACGGTATCGATAAGCTTGCCACCATGGACTACAAGGACGACGATGACAAGATGAG
CACGAATCCTAAACCTCAAAGAAAAACCAAACGTAACACCAACCGCCGCCCACAGGACGTCAAGTTCCCG
GGCGGTGGTCAGATCGTCGGTGGAGTTTACCTGTTGCCGCGCAGGGGCCCCAGGTTGGGTGTGCGCGCGA
CTAGGAAGACTTCCGAGCGGTCGCAACCTCGTGGAAGGCGACAACCTATCCCCAAGGCTCGCCAGCCCGA
GGGTAGGGCCTGGGCTCAGCCCGGGTACCCCTGGCCCCTCTATGGCAATGAGGGCTTGGGGTGGGCAGGA
TGGCTCCTGTCACCCCGTGGCTCTCGGCCTAGTTGGGGCCCCACGGACCCCCGGCGTAGGTCGCGCAATT
TGGGTAAGGTCATCGATACCCTCACGTGCGGCTTCGCCGATCTCATGGGGTACCTTCCGCTCGTCGGCGC
CCCCCTAGGGGGCGCTGCCAGGGCCCTGGCGCATGGCGTCCGGGTTCTGGAGGACGGCGTGAACTATGCA
ACAGGGAATCTGCCCGGTTGCTCCTTTTCTATCTTCCTTTTGGCTTTGCTGTCCTGTTTGACCATCCCAG
CTTCCGCTTAAGCTTGATAT
