[The description below was written by a language model from this plasmid's Addgene catalogue record.]
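Description:
Tet-inducible-FLAG-Core R (pMO30) is a mammalian expression plasmid built on the pTet Splice/pEV150-HindIII backbone (about 5.2 kb without insert) that places the hepatitis C virus core protein under tetracycline-regulated control. It is maintained in E. coli as a high-copy plasmid under ampicillin selection. No mammalian selection marker is listed. The record does not include a feature table, so the promoter, origin of replication and other backbone elements are not itemised. pTet-Splice-type vectors generally use a tet operator/minimal promoter arrangement that responds to a tetracycline-controlled transactivator supplied separately, followed by splice and polyadenylation signals. The listed sequencing primer, which reads back from an SV40 polyadenylation region, is consistent with that layout.

The payload is an approximately 600 bp insert named "Core R", encoding HCV core with a FLAG epitope fused to its N terminus, allowing detection or immunoprecipitation with anti-FLAG antibodies. The fragment was cloned by restriction enzyme cloning into a single HindIII site used at both the 5′ and 3′ ends, and the record does not say whether those sites were retained. What the "R" designation signifies (for example a viral isolate, a variant or the insert orientation) is not stated.

The associated publication concerns targeting of HCV core to mitochondria through a C-terminal localization motif. The construct therefore probably serves for regulated expression of tagged core protein in cultured mammalian cells, supporting studies of its subcellular distribution and the consequences of its expression.
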