Addgene plasmid #24479: Tet-inducible- FLAG-Core R (pMO30)
Depositing lab: Melanie Ott. Depositing organization: J. David Gladstone Institutes. Publication: Targeting of hepatitis C virus core protein to mitochondria through a novel C-terminal localization motif. Schwer B, Ren S, Pietschmann T, Kartenbeck J, Kaehlcke K, Bartenschlager R, Yen TS, Ott M. J Virol. 2004 Aug . 78(15):7958-68. 10.1128/JVI.78.15.7958-7968.2004 PubMed 15254168.
Backbone
  Vector backbone: pTet Splice/pEV150-HindIII
  Backbone size w/o insert (bp): 5178
  Vector type: Mammalian Expression
Growth in bacteria
  Bacterial resistance: Ampicillin, 100 μg/mL
  Growth temperature: 37°C
  Growth strain: DH5alpha
  Copy number: High Copy
Gene/Insert
  Gene/Insert name: Core R
  Species: Hepatitis C virus
  Insert size (bp): 600
  Tag / fusion protein: FLAG (N terminal on insert)
  Cloning method: Restriction Enzyme; 5′ cloning site HindIII (unknown if destroyed); 3′ cloning site HindIII (unknown if destroyed)
  Sequencing primers: 5′ SV40pA-R
Terms and licenses: Academic/Nonprofit Terms; Industry Terms: Not Available to Industry
How to cite: Tet-inducible- FLAG-Core R (pMO30) was a gift from Melanie Ott (Addgene plasmid # 24479 ; http://n2t.net/addgene:24479 ; RRID:Addgene_24479)
